>Addgene plasmid #225485 | pLVUT-eC3GFP | addgene full sequence | sequence record 444523 | Addgene NGS Result
CGGATCGGGAGATCTCCCGATCCCCTATGGTGCACTCTCAGTACAATCTGCTCTGATGCCGCATAGTTAA
GCCAGTATCTGCTCCCTGCTTGTGTGTTGGAGGTCGCTGAGTAGTGCGCGAGCAAAATTTAAGCTACAAC
AAGGCAAGGCTTGACCGACAATTGCATGAAGAATCTGCTTAGGGTTAGGCGTTTTGCGCTGCTTCGCGAT
GTACGGGCCAGATATACGCGTTGACATTGATTATTGACTAGTTATTAATAGTAATCAATTACGGGGTCAT
TAGTTCATAGCCCATATATGGAGTTCCGCGTTACATAACTTACGGTAAATGGCCCGCCTGGCTGACCGCC
CAACGACCCCCGCCCATTGACGTCAATAATGACGTATGTTCCCATAGTAACGCCAATAGGGACTTTCCAT
TGACGTCAATGGGTGGAGTATTTACGGTAAACTGCCCACTTGGCAGTACATCAAGTGTATCATATGCCAA
GTACGCCCCCTATTGACGTCAATGACGGTAAATGGCCCGCCTGGCATTATGCCCAGTACATGACCTTATG
GGACTTTCCTACTTGGCAGTACATCTACGTATTAGTCATCGCTATTACCATGGTGATGCGGTTTTGGCAG
TACATCAATGGGCGTGGATAGCGGTTTGACTCACGGGGATTTCCAAGTCTCCACCCCATTGACGTCAATG
GGAGTTTGTTTTGGCACCAAAATCAACGGGACTTTCCAAAATGTCGTAACAACTCCGCCCCATTGACGCA
AATGGGCGGTAGGCGTGTACGGTGGGAGGTCTATATAAGCAGCGCGTTTTGCCTGTACTGGGTCTCTCTG
GTTAGACCAGATCTGAGCCTGGGAGCTCTCTGGCTAACTAGGGAACCCACTGCTTAAGCCTCAATAAAGC
TTGCCTTGAGTGCTTCAAGTAGTGTGTGCCCGTCTGTTGTGTGACTCTGGTAACTAGAGATCCCTCAGAC
CCTTTTAGTCAGTGTGGAAAATCTCTAGCAGTGGCGCCCGAACAGGGACTTGAAAGCGAAAGGGAAACCA
GAGGAGCTCTCTCGACGCAGGACTCGGCTTGCTGAAGCGCGCACGGCAAGAGGCGAGGGGCGGCGACTGG
TGAGTACGCCAAAAATTTTGACTAGCGGAGGCTAGAAGGAGAGAGATGGGTGCGAGAGCGTCAGTATTAA
GCGGGGGAGAATTAGATCGCGATGGGAAAAAATTCGGTTAAGGCCAGGGGGAAAGAAAAAATATAAATTA
AAACATATAGTATGGGCAAGCAGGGAGCTAGAACGATTCGCAGTTAATCCTGGCCTGTTAGAAACATCAG
AAGGCTGTAGACAAATACTGGGACAGCTACAACCATCCCTTCAGACAGGATCAGAAGAACTTAGATCATT
ATATAATACAGTAGCAACCCTCTATTGTGTGCATCAAAGGATAGAGATAAAAGACACCAAGGAAGCTTTA
GACAAGATAGAGGAAGAGCAAAACAAAAGTAAGACCACCGCACAGCAAGCGGCCGCTGATCTTCAGACCT
GGAGGAGGAGATATGAGGGACAATTGGAGAAGTGAATTATATAAATATAAAGTAGTAAAAATTGAACCAT
TAGGAGTAGCACCCACCAAGGCAAAGAGAAGAGTGGTGCAGAGAGAAAAAAGAGCAGTGGGAATAGGAGC
TTTGTTCCTTGGGTTCTTGGGAGCAGCAGGAAGCACTATGGGCGCAGCGTCAATGACGCTGACGGTACAG
GCCAGACAATTATTGTCTGGTATAGTGCAGCAGCAGAACAATTTGCTGAGGGCTATTGAGGCGCAACAGC
ATCTGTTGCAACTCACAGTCTGGGGCATCAAGCAGCTCCAGGCAAGAATCCTGGCTGTGGAAAGATACCT
AAAGGATCAACAGCTCCTGGGGATTTGGGGTTGCTCTGGAAAACTCATTTGCACCACTGCTGTGCCTTGG
AATGCTAGTTGGAGTAATAAATCTCTGGAACAGATTTGGAATCACACGACCTGGATGGAGTGGGACAGAG
AAATTAACAATTACACAAGCTTAATACACTCCTTAATTGAAGAATCGCAAAACCAGCAAGAAAAGAATGA
ACAAGAATTATTGGAATTAGATAAATGGGCAAGTTTGTGGAATTGGTTTAACATAACAAATTGGCTGTGG
TATATAAAATTATTCATAATGATAGTAGGAGGCTTGGTAGGTTTAAGAATAGTTTTTGCTGTACTTTCTA
TAGTGAATAGAGTTAGGCAGGGATATTCACCATTATCGTTTCAGACCCACCTCCCAACCCCGAGGGGACC
CGACAGGCCCGAAGGAATAGAAGAAGAAGGTGGAGAGAGAGACAGAGACAGATCCATTCGATTAGTGAAC
GGATCGGCACTGCGTGCGCCAATTCTGCAGACAAATGGCAGTATTCATCCACAATTTTAAAAGAAAAGGG
GGGATTGGGGGGTACAGTGCAGGGGAAAGAATAGTAGACATAATAGCAACAGACATACAAACTAAAGAAT
TACAAAAACAAATTACAAAAATTCAAAATTTTCGGGTTTATTACAGGGACAGCAGAGATCCAGTTTGGTT
AATTAACCCGTGTCGGCTCCAGATCTGGCCTCCGCGCCGGGTTTTGGCGCCTCCCGCGGGCGCCCCCCTC
CTCACGGCGAGCGCTGCCACGTCAGACGAAGGGCGCAGCGAGCGTCCTGATCCTTCCGCCCGGACGCTCA
GGACAGCGGCCCGCTGCTCATAAGACTCGGCCTTAGAACCCCAGTATCAGCAGAAGGACATTTTAGGACG
GGACTTGGGTGACTCTAGGGCACTGGTTTTCTTTCCAGAGAGCGGAACAGGCGAGGAAAAGTAGTCCCTT
CTCGGCGATTCTGCGGAGGGATCTCCGTGGGGCGGTGAACGCCGATGATTATATAAGGACGCGCCGGGTG
TGGCACAGCTAGTTCCGTCGCAGCCGGGATTTGGGTCGCGGTTCTTGTTTGTGGATCGCTGTGATCGTCA
CTTGGTGAGTAGCGGGCTGCTGGGCTGGCCGGGGCTTTCGTGGCCGCCGGGCCGCTCGGTGGGACGGAAG
CGTGTGGAGAGACCGCCAAGGGCTGTAGTCTGGGTCCGCGAGCAAGGTTGCCCTGAACTGGGGGTTGGGG
GGAGCGCAGCAAAATGGCGGCTGTTCCCGAGTCTTGAATGGAAGACGCTTGTGAGGCGGGCTGTGAGGTC
GTTGAAACAAGGTGGGGGGCATGGTGGGCGGCAAGAACCCAAGGTCTTGAGGCCTTCGCTAATGCGGGAA
AGCTCTTATTCGGGTGAGATGGGCTGGGGCACCATCTGGGGACCCTGACGTGAAGTTTGTCACTGACTGG
AGAACTCGGTTTGTCGTCTGTTGCGGGGGCGGCAGTTATGGCGGTGCCGTTGGGCAGTGCACCCGTACCT
TTGGGAGCGCGCGCCCTCGTCGTGTCGTGACGTCACCCGTTCTGTTGGCTTATAATGCAGGGTGGGGCCA
CCTGCCGGTAGGTGTGCGGTAGGCTTTTCTCCGTCGCAGGACGCAGGGTTCGGGCCTAGGGTAGGCTCTC
CTGAATCGACAGGCGCCGGACCTCTGGTGAGGGGAGGGATAAGTGAGGCGTCAGTTTCTTTGGTCGGTTT
TATGTACCTATCTTCTTAAGTAGCTGAAGCTCCGGTTTTGAACTATGCGCTCGGGGTTGGCGAGTGTGTT
TTGTGAAGTTTTTTAGGCACCTTTTGAAATGTAATCATTTGGGTCAATATGTAATTTTCAGTGTTAGACT
AGTAAATTGTCCGCTAAATTCTGGCCGTTTTTGGCTTTTTTGTTAGACGAAGCTTGGGCTGCAGGTCGAC
TCTAGAGGATCCCCGGGTACCGGTATGGACCAGAAGCTGATCTCCGAGGAGGACCTGGGATCCTCTAGAG
TCGACCTGCAGGCATGCAATGCTTATTCCATTAATCAAAAGGCTTATTCAAATACTTACCAGGAGTTTAC
TAATATTGATCAAGCAAAAGCTTGGGGTAATGCTCAGTATAAAAAGTATGGACTAAGCAAATCAGAAAAA
GAAGCTATAGTATCATATACTAAAAGCGCTAGTGAAATAAATGGAAAGCTAAGACAAAATAAGGGAGTTA
TCAATGGATTTCCTTCAAATTTAATAAAACAAGTTGAACTTTTAGATAAATCTTTTAATAAAATGAAGAC
CCCTGAAAATATTATGTTATTTAGAGGCGACGACCCTGCTTATTTAGGAACAGAATTTCAAAACACTCTT
CTTAATTCAAATGGTACAATTAATAAAACGGCTTTTGAAAAGGCTAAAGCTAAGTTTTTAAATGAAGATA
GACTTGAATATGGATATATTAGTACTTCGTTAATGAATGTTTCCCAATTTGCAGGAAGACCAATTATTAC
AAAATTTAAAGTAGCAAAAGGCTCAAAGGCAGGATATATTGACCCTATTAGTGCTTTTGCAGGACAACTT
GAAATGTTGCTTCCTAGACATAGTACTTATCATATAGACGATATGAGATTGTCTTCTGATGGTAAACAAA
TAATAATTACAGCAACAATGATGGGCACAGCTATCAATCCTAAAGGTACCAAGGCACCTGTAAAACAACT
GCTGAACTTTGACCTGCTCAAGTTGGCTGGAGATGTGAGTCCAACCCTGGGCCACCGGTCGCCACCATGG
TGAGCAAGGGCGAGGAGCTGTTCACCGGGGTGGTGCCCATCCTGGTCGAGCTGGACGGCGACGTAAACGG
CCACAAGTTCAGCGTGTCCGGCGAGGGCGAGGGCGATGCCACCTACGGCAAGCTGACCCTGAAGTTCATC
TGCACCACCGGCAAGCTGCCCGTGCCCTGGCCCACCCTCGTGACCACCCTGACCTACGGCGTGCAGTGCT
TCAGCCGCTACCCCGACCACATGAAGCAGCACGACTTCTTCAAGTCCGCCATGCCCGAAGGCTACGTCCA
GGAGCGCACCATCTTCTTCAAGGACGACGGCAACTACAAGACCCGCGCCGAGGTGAAGTTCGAGGGCGAC
ACCCTGGTGAACCGCATCGAGCTGAAGGGCATCGACTTCAAGGAGGACGGCAACATCCTGGGGCACAAGC
TGGAGTACAACTACAACAGCCACAACGTCTATATCATGGCCGACAAGCAGAAGAACGGCATCAAGGTGAA
CTTCAAGATCCGCCACAACATCGAGGACGGCAGCGTGCAGCTCGCCGACCACTACCAGCAGAACACCCCC
ATCGGCGACGGCCCCGTGCTGCTGCCCGACAACCACTACCTGAGCACCCAGTCCGCCCTGAGCAAAGACC
CCAACGAGAAGCGCGATCACATGGTCCTGCTGGAGTTCGTGACCGCCGCCGGGATCACTCTCGGCATGGA
CGAGCTGTACAAGTAAAGCGGCCGCGACTCTAGAATTCCGCCCCCCCCCCCCTAACGTTACTGGCCGAAG
CCGCTTGGAATAAGGCCGGTGTGCGTTTGTCTATATGTTATTTTCCACCATATTGCCGTCTTTTGGCAAT
GTGAGGGCCCGGAAACCTGGCCCTGTCTTCTTGACGAGCATTCCTAGGGGTCTTTCCCCTCTCGCCAAAG
GAATGCAAGGTCTGTTGAATGTCGTGAAGGAAGCAGTTCCTCTGGAAGCTTCTTGAAGACAAACAACGTC
TGTAGCGACCCTTTGCAGGCAGCGGAACCCCCCACCTGGCGACAGGTGCCTCTGCGGCCAAAAGCCACGT
GTATAAGATACACCTGCAAAGGCGGCACAACCCCAGTGCCACGTTGTGAGTTGGATAGTTGTGGAAAGAG
TCAAATGGCTCTCCTCAAGCGTATTCAACAAGGGGCTGAAGGATGCCCAGAAGGTACCCCATTGTATGGG
ATCTGATCTGGGGCCTCGGTGCACATGCTTTACATGTGTTTAGTCGAGGTTAAAAAACGTCTAGGCCCCC
CGAACCACGGGGACGTGGTTTTCCTTTGAAAAACACGATGATAATACCATGGCTAGATTAGATAAAAGTA
AAGTGATTAACAGCGCATTAGAGCTGCTTAATGAGGTCGGAATCGAAGGTTTAACAACCCGTAAACTCGC
CCAGAAGCTAGGTGTAGAGCAGCCTACATTGTATTGGCATGTAAAAAATAAGCGGGCTTTGCTCGACGCC
TTAGCCATTGAGATGTTAGATAGGCACCATACTCACTTTTGCCCTTTAGAAGGGGAAAGCTGGCAAGATT
TTTTACGTAATAACGCTAAAAGTTTTAGATGTGCTTTACTAAGTCATCGCGATGGAGCAAAAGTACATTT
AGGTACACGGCCTACAGAAAAACAGTATGAAACTCTCGAAAATCAATTAGCCTTTTTATGCCAACAAGGT
TTTTCACTAGAGAATGCATTATATGCACTCAGCGCTGTGGGGCATTTTACTTTAGGTTGCGTATTGGAAG
ATCAAGAGCATCAAGTCGCTAAAGAAGAAAGGGAAACACCTACTACTGATAGTATGCCGCCATTATTACG
ACAAGCTATCGAATTATTTGATCACCAAGGTGCAGAGCCAGCCTTCTTATTCGGCCTTGAATTGATCATA
TGCGGATTAGAAAAACAACTTAAATGTGAAAGTGGGTCGCCAAAAAAGAAGAGAAAGGTCGACGGCGGTG
GTGCTTTGTCTCCTCAGCACTCTGCTGTCACTCAAGGAAGTATCATCAAGAACAAGGAGGGCATGGATGC
TAAGTCACTAACTGCCTGGTCCCGGACACTGGTGACCTTCAAGGATGTATTTGTGGACTTCACCAGGGAG
GAGTGGAAGCTGCTGGACACTGCTCAGCAGATCGTGTACAGAAATGTGATGCTGGAGAACTATAAGAACC
TGGTTTCCTTGGGTTATCAGCTTACTAAGCCAGATGTGATCCTCCGGTTGGAGAAGGGAGAAGAGCCCTG
GCTGGTGGAGAGAGAAATTCACCAAGAGACCCATCCTGATTCAGAGACTGCATTTGAAATCAAATCATCA
GTTTAAGGATCTCGACTAGCTAGTAGCTAGCTAGCTAGTCGAGCTCAAGCTTCGAATTCGATATCAAGCT
TATCGATAATCAACCTCTGGATTACAAAATTTGTGAAAGATTGACTGGTATTCTTAACTATGTTGCTCCT
TTTACGCTATGTGGATACGCTGCTTTAATGCCTTTGTATCATGCTATTGCTTCCCGTATGGCTTTCATTT
TCTCCTCCTTGTATAAATCCTGGTTGCTGTCTCTTTATGAGGAGTTGTGGCCCGTTGTCAGGCAACGTGG
CGTGGTGTGCACTGTGTTTGCTGACGCAACCCCCACTGGTTGGGGCATTGCCACCACCTGTCAGCTCCTT
TCCGGGACTTTCGCTTTCCCCCTCCCTATTGCCACGGCGGAACTCATCGCCGCCTGCCTTGCCCGCTGCT
GGACAGGGGCTCGGCTGTTGGGCACTGACAATTCCGTGGTGTTGTCGGGGAAATCATCGTCCTTTCCTTG
GCTGCTCGCCTGTGTTGCCACCTGGATTCTGCGCGGGACGTCCTTCTGCTACGTCCCTTCGGCCCTCAAT
CCAGCGGACCTTCCTTCCCGCGGCCTGCTGCCGGCTCTGCGGCCTCTTCCGCGTCTTCGCCTTCGCCCTC
AGACGAGTCGGATCTCCCTTTGGGCCGCCTCCCCGCATCGATACCGTCGACCTCGAGTACCTTTAAGACC
AATGACTTACAAGGCAGCTGTAGATCTTAGCCACTTTTTAAAAGAAAAGGGGGGACTGGAAGGGCTAATT
CACTCCCAACGAAGACAAGATCTCGAGTTTACCACTCCCTATCAGTGATAGAGAAAAGTGAAAGTCGAGT
TTACCACTCCCTATCAGTGATAGAGAAAAGTGAAAGTCGAGTTTACCACTCCCTATCAGTGATAGAGAAA
AGTGAAAGTGAGTTTACCACTCCCTATCAGTGATAGAGAAAAGTGAAAGTCGAGTTTACCACTCCCTATC
AGTGATAGAGAAAAGTGAAAGTCGAGTTTACCACTCCCTATCAGTGATAGAGAAAAGTGAAAGTCGAGTT
TACCACTCCCTATCAGTGATAGAGAAAAGTGAAAGTCGGATCGATCTGCTTTTTGCTTGTACTGGGTCTC
TCTGGTTAGACCAGATCTGAGCCTGGGAGCTCTCTGGCTAACTAGGGAACCCACTGCTTAAGCCTCAATA
AAGCTTGCCTTGAGTGCTTCAAGTAGTGTGTGCCCGTCTGTTGTGTGACTCTGGTAACTAGAGATCCCTC
AGACCCTTTTAGTCAGTGTGGAAAATCTCTAGCAGCATCTAGAAACCCGCTGATCAGCCTCGACTGTGCC
TTCTAGTTGCCAGCCATCTGTTGTTTGCCCCTCCCCCGTGCCTTCCTTGACCCTGGAAGGTGCCACTCCC
ACTGTCCTTTCCTAATAAAATGAGGAAATTGCATCGCATTGTCTGAGTAGGTGTCATTCTATTCTGGGGG
GTGGGGTGGGGCAGGACAGCAAGGGGGAGGATTGGGAAGACAATAGCAGGCATGCTGGGGATGCGGTGGG
CTCTATGGCTTCTGAGGCGGAAAGAACCAGCTGGGGCTCTAGGGGGTATCCCC
[124 nt withheld, positions 8594-8717]
C
[91 nt withheld, positions 8719-8809]
A
[49 nt withheld, positions 8811-8859]
CCTTTGACGTTGGAGTCCACGTTCTTT
[37 nt withheld, positions 8887-8923]
ACCCTATCTCGGTCTATTCTTTTGATTTATAAGGGATTTTGCCGATTTCGGCCTATTGGTTAAAAAATGA
GCTGATTTAACAAAAATTTAACGCGAATTAATTCTGTGGAATGTGTGTCAGTTAGGGTGTGGAAAGTCCC
CAGGCTCCCCAGCAGGCAGAAGTATGCAAAGCATGCATCTCAATTAGTCAGCAACCAGGTGTGGAAAGTC
CCCAGGCTCCCCAGCAGGCAGAAGTATGCAAAGCATGCATCTCAATTAGTCAGCAACCATAGTCCCGCCC
CTAACTCCGCCCATCCCGCCCCTAACTCCGCCCAGTTCCGCCCATTCTCCGCCCCATGGCTGACTAATTT
TTTTTATTTATGCAGAGGCCGAGGCCGCCTCTGCCTCTGAGCTATTCCAGAAGTAGTGAGGAGGCTTTTT
TGGAGGCCTAGGCTTTTGCAAAAAGCTCCCGGGAGCTTGTATATCCATTTTCGGATCTGATCAGCACGTG
TTGACAATTAATCATCGGCATAGTATATCGGCATAGTATAATACGACAAGGTGAGGAACTAAACCATGGC
CAAGTTGACCAGTGCCGTTCCGGTGCTCACCGCGCGCGACGTCGCCGGAGCGGTCGAGTTCTGGACCGAC
CGGCTCGGGTTCTCCCGGGACTTCGTGGAGGACGACTTCGCCGGTGTGGTCCGGGACGACGTGACCCTGT
TCATCAGCGCGGTCCAGGACCAGGTGGTGCCGGACAACACCCTGGCCTGGGTGTGGGTGCGCGGCCTGGA
CGAGCTGTACGCCGAGTGGTCGGAGGTCGTGTCCACGAACTTCCGGGACGCCTCCGGGCCGGCCATGACC
GAGATCGGCGAGCAGCCGTGGGGGCGGGAGTTCGCCCTGCGCGACCCGGCCGGCAACTGCGTGCACTTCG
TGGCCGAGGAGCAGGACTGACACGTGCTACGAGATTTCGATTCCACCGCCGCCTTCTATGAAAGGTTGGG
CTTCGGAATCGTTTTCCGGGACGCCGGCTGGATGATCCTCCAGCGCGGGGATCTCATGCTGGAGTTCTTC
GCCCACCCCAACTTGTTTATTGCAGCTTATAATGGTTACAAATAAAGCAATAGCATCACAAATTTCACAA
ATAAAGCATTTTTTTCACTGCATTCTAGTTGTGGTTTGTCCAAACTCATCAATGTATCTTATCATGTCTG
TATACCGTCGACCTCTAGCTAGAGCTTGGCGTAATCATGGTCATAGCTGTTTCCTGTGTGAAATTGTTAT
CCGCTCACAATTCCACACAACATACGAGCCGGAAGCATAAAGTGTAAAGCCTGGGGTGCCTAATGAGTGA
GCTAACTCACATTAATTGCGTTGCGCTCACTGCCCGCTTTCCAGTCGGGAAACCTGTCGTGCCAGCTGCA
TTAATGAATCGGCCAACGCGCGGGGAGAGGCGGTTTGCGTATTGGGCGCTCTTCCGCTTCCTCGCTCACT
GACTCGCTGCGCTCGGTCGTTCGGCTGCGGCGAGCGGTATCAGCTCACTCAAAGGCGGTAATACGGTTAT
CCACAGAATCAGGGGATAACGCAGGAAAGAACATGTGAGCAAAAGGCCAGCAAAAGGCCAGGAACCGTAA
AAAGGCCGCGTTGCTGGCGTTTTTCCATAGGCTCCGCCCCCCTGACGAGCATCACAAAAATCGACGCTCA
AGTCAGAGGTGGCGAAACCCGACAGGACTATAAAGATACCAGGCGTTTCCCCCTGGAAGCTCCCTCGTGC
GCTCTCCTGTTCCGACCCTGCCGCTTACCGGATACCTGTCCGCCTTTCTCCCTTCGGGAAGCGTGGCGCT
TTCTCATAGCTCACGCTGTAGGTATCTCAGTTCGGTGTAGGTCGTTCGCTCCAAGCTGGGCTGTGTGCAC
GAACCCCCCGTTCAGCCCGACCGCTGCGCCTTATCCGGTAACTATCGTCTTGAGTCCAACCCGGTAAGAC
ACGACTTATCGCCACTGGCAGCAGCCACTGGTAACAGGATTAGCAGAGCGAGGTATGTAGGCGGTGCTAC
AGAGTTCTTGAAGTGGTGGCCTAACTACGGCTACACTAGAAGAACAGTATTTGGTATCTGCGCTCTGCTG
AAGCCAGTTACCTTCGGAAAAAGAGTTGGTAGCTCTTGATCCGGCAAACAAACCACCGCTGGTAGCGGTG
GTTTTTTTGTTTGCAAGCAGCAGATTACGCGCAGAAAAAAAGGATCTCAAGAAGATCCTTTGATCTTTTC
TACGGGGTCTGACGCTCAGTGGAACGAAAACTCACGTTAAGGGATTTTGGTCATGAGATTATCAAAAAGG
ATCTTCACCTAGATCCTTTTAAATTAAAAATGAAGTTTTAAATCAATCTAAAGTATATATGAGTAAACTT
GGTCTGACAGTTACCAATGCTTAATCAGTGAGGCACCTATCTCAGCGATCTGTCTATTTCGTTCATCCAT
AGTTGCCTGACTCCCCGTCGTGTAGATAACTACGATACGGGAGGGCTTACCATCTGGCCCCAGTGCTGCA
ATGATACCGCGAGACCCACGCTCACCGGCTCCAGATTTATCAGCAATAAACCAGCCAGCCGGAAGGGCCG
AGCGCAGAAGTGGTCCTGCAACTTTATCCGCCTCCATCCAGTCTATTAATTGTTGCCGGGAAGCTAGAGT
AAGTAGTTCGCCAGTTAATAGTTTGCGCAACGTTGTTGCCATTGCTACAGGCATCGTGGTGTCACGCTCG
TCGTTTGGTATGGCTTCATTCAGCTCCGGTTCCCAACGATCAAGGCGAGTTACATGATCCCCCATGTTGT
GCAAAAAAGCGGTTAGCTCCTTCGGTCCTCCGATCGTTGTCAGAAGTAAGTTGGCCGCAGTGTTATCACT
CATGGTTATGGCAGCACTGCATAATTCTCTTACTGTCATGCCATCCGTAAGATGCTTTTCTGTGACTGGT
GAGTACTCAACCAAGTCATTCTGAGAATAGTGTATGCGGCGACCGAGTTGCTCTTGCCCGGCGTCAATAC
GGGATAATACCGCGCCACATAGCAGAACTTTAAAAGTGCTCATCATTGGAAAACGTTCTTCGGGGCGAAA
ACTCTCAAGGATCTTACCGCTGTTGAGATCCAGTTCGATGTAACCCACTCGTGCACCCAACTGATCTTCA
GCATCTTTTACTTTCACCAGCGTTTCTGGGTGAGCAAAAACAGGAAGGCAAAATGCCGCAAAAAAGGGAA
TAAGGGCGACACGGAAATGTTGAATACTCATACTCTTCCTTTTTCAATATTATTGAAGCATTTATCAGGG
TTATTGTCTCATGAGCGGATACATATTTGAATGTATTTAGAAAAATAAACAAATAGGGGTTCCGCGCACA
TTTCCCCGAAAAGTGCCACCTGACGTCGA
Features (pLannotate 1.2.2; 37 found; start..end, strand, type, name):
     26..78      -  misc_feature   bom (fragment): basis of mobility region from pBR322
    233..612     +  enhancer       CMV enhancer: human cytomegalovirus immediate early enhancer
    613..812     +  promoter       CMV promoter: human cytomegalovirus (CMV) immediate early promoter
    830..1010    +  LTR            5' LTR (truncated): truncated 5' long terminal repeat (LTR) from HIV-1
   1057..1182    +  misc_feature   HIV-1 Ψ: packaging signal of human immunodeficiency virus type 1
   1166..1529    +  CDS            HIV-1 gag (fragment): gag protein from human immunodeficiency virus 1; gag
   1675..1908    +  misc_feature   RRE: The Rev response element (RRE) of HIV-1 allows for Rev-dependent mRNA export from the nucleus to the cytoplasm.
   2285..2385    +  CDS            Rev (fragment): human immunodeficiency virus 1 (HIV-1) Rev protein; rev; enhances nuclear export of unspliced and incompletely spliced viral mRNAs
   2435..2552    +  misc_feature   cPPT/CTS: central polypurine tract and central termination sequence of HIV-1
   2617..3828    +  promoter       UbC promoter: human ubiquitin C promoter
   3839..3872    -  misc_feature   MCS (fragment): pUC18/19 multiple cloning site
   3929..4594    +  CDS            C3 (fragment): ARC3_CBDP - Experimental evidence at protein level: Swiss-Prot protein existence level 1. ADP-ribosylates eukaryotic Rho and Rac proteins on an asparagine residue. From Clostridium botulinum D phage (Clostridium botulinum D bacteriophage).
   4687..5406    +  CDS            EGFP: the original enhanced GFP (Yang et al., 1996) mammalian codon-optimized
   5445..5996    +  misc_feature   IRES: internal ribosome entry site (IRES) of the encephalomyocarditis virus (EMCV)
   6003..6618    +  CDS            TetR (fragment): tetracycline repressor TetR; tetR from transposon Tn10; TetR binds to the tetracycline operator tetO to inhibit transcription. This inhibition can be relieved by adding tetracycline or doxycycline.
   6620..6639    +  CDS            SV40 NLS (fragment): nuclear localization signal of SV40 (simian virus 40) large T antigen
   6743..6937    +  CDS            KRAB: Krüppel-associated box (KRAB) transcriptional repression domain from the human zinc finger protein ZNF10 (Margolin et al., 1994)
   7039..7059    +  misc_feature   MCS (fragment): multiple cloning site
   7078..7666    +  misc_feature   WPRE: woodchuck hepatitis virus posttranscriptional regulatory element
   7681..7794    +  CDS            nef (fragment): NEF_HV1LA - Experimental evidence at protein level: Swiss-Prot protein existence level 1. Extracellular Nef protein targets CD4(+) T-lymphocytes for apoptosis by interacting with CXCR4 surface receptors. From Human immunodeficiency virus type 1 group M subtype B (isolate Lai) (HIV-1).
   7806..8075    +  protein_bind   tetracycline response element: contains seven copies of the tetracycline operator tetO tetracycline repressor TetR
   8114..8294    +  LTR            5' LTR (truncated): truncated 5' long terminal repeat (LTR) from HIV-1
   8324..8548    +  polyA_signal   bGH poly(A) signal: bovine growth hormone polyadenylation signal
   8552..8573    +  promoter       SV40 promoter (fragment): SV40 enhancer and early promoter
   8594..9022    +  rep_origin     f1 ori (sequence partly withheld): f1 bacteriophage origin of replication; arrow indicates direction of (+) strand synthesis
   9036..9365    +  promoter       SV40 promoter: SV40 enhancer and early promoter
   9413..9460    +  promoter       EM7 promoter: synthetic bacterial promoter&nbsp
   9479..9853    +  CDS            BleoR: antibiotic-binding protein; Sh ble from Streptoalloteichus hindustanus; confers resistance to bleomycin, phleomycin, and Zeocin™
   9863..9988    +  CDS            ble (fragment): BLE_KLEPN - Experimental evidence at protein level: Swiss-Prot protein existence level 1. Binding protein with a strong affinity to the bleomycin family of antibiotics. Binds to CL990; an antimitotic-antibiotic compound. From Klebsiella pneumoniae.
   9983..10104   +  polyA_signal   SV40 poly(A) signal: SV40 polyadenylation signal
  10175..10197   -  protein_bind   lac operator (fragment): The lac repressor binds to the lac operator to inhibit transcription in E. coli. This inhibition can be relieved by adding lactose or isopropyl-β-D-thiogalactopyranoside (IPTG). lac repressor encoded by lacI
  10201..10231   -  promoter       lac promoter: promoter for the E. coli lac operon
  10246..10267   -  protein_bind   CAP binding site: CAP binding activates transcription in the presence of cAMP. E. coli catabolite activator protein
  10280..10372   -  CDS            lacI (fragment): lac repressor; lacI; The lac repressor binds to the lac operator to inhibit transcription in E. coli. This inhibition can be relieved by adding lactose or isopropyl-β-D-thiogalactopyranoside (IPTG).
  10555..11143   -  rep_origin     ori: high-copy-number ColE1/pMB1/pBR322/pUC origin of replication
  11314..12174   -  CDS            AmpR: β-lactamase; bla; confers resistance to ampicillin, carbenicillin, and related antibiotics
  12175..12279   -  promoter       AmpR promoter: bla
