[The description below was written by a language model from this plasmid's Addgene catalogue record and pLannotate feature annotations shown in this document.]
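Description:
pLVUT-eC3GFP is a doxycycline-controllable ("Tet-on") HIV-1-based lentiviral transfer plasmid of about 12.3 kb, built on the pLVUT-tTR-KRAB backbone, for conditional expression of Clostridium botulinum exoenzyme C3 transferase together with EGFP in mammalian cells. It is propagated in E. coli through a high-copy ColE1/pUC origin with ampicillin resistance and also carries an f1 origin. Outside the viral genome, an SV40/EM7-driven Sh ble cassette confers Zeocin resistance. Because it lies beyond the 3' LTR, it is not packaged into virions.

Genomic RNA for packaging is produced from a CMV enhancer/promoter fused to a truncated 5' LTR, followed by the Ψ packaging signal, a gag fragment, the RRE and the cPPT/CTS. The internal human ubiquitin C promoter drives a single transcript encoding C3 (amino acids 30–251), a self-cleaving F2A peptide and EGFP, so that the enzyme and the reporter are released as separate proteins. The depositor notes that a one-residue deletion in the F2A does not affect EGFP expression. An EMCV IRES on the same transcript then directs translation of tTR-KRAB, a TetR–NLS–KRAB fusion repressor, and a WPRE enhances expression. Seven tetO operators sit in the 3' LTR region, from where they would be copied into both LTRs during reverse transcription. Without doxycycline, tTR-KRAB binds these sites and silences the integrated provirus through KRAB-mediated repression. Doxycycline releases the repressor and allows C3 and EGFP expression.

C3 ADP-ribosylates Rho-family GTPases, and the associated publication describes the vector as a gene-therapy approach for continuous, conditional RhoA inhibition, with EGFP marking the expressing cells.
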