Addgene plasmid #225485: pLVUT-eC3GFP
Purpose: Tet-on lentiviral vector for controlled expression of C. botulinum exoenzyme C3 transferase and EGFP
Depositing lab: Robert Gross. Depositing organization: Emory University. Publication: C3 transferase gene therapy for continuous conditional RhoA inhibition. Gutekunst CA, Tung JK, McDougal ME, Gross RE. Neuroscience. 2016 Dec 17;339:308-318. doi: 10.1016/j.neuroscience.2016.10.022. Epub 2016 Oct 13. PubMed 27746349.
Backbone
  Vector backbone: pLVUT-tTR-KRAB
  Backbone manufacturer: Addgene Plasmid #11651, PIs Patrick Aebischer and Didier Trono
  Backbone size w/o insert (bp): 11550
  Total vector size (bp): 12315
  Modifications to backbone: Added self-cleaving F2A sequence before the EGFP tag
  Vector type: Mammalian Expression, Lentiviral
  Selectable markers: Zeocin
Growth in bacteria
  Bacterial resistance: Ampicillin, 100 μg/mL
  Growth temperature: 37°C
  Growth strain: NEB Stable
  Copy number: High Copy
Gene/Insert
  Gene/Insert name: Exoenzyme C3 transferase (alt name: C3)
  Species: C. botulinum
  Insert size (bp): 807
  Mutation: Amino acids 30-251, See Depositor Comments
  Promoter: Human ubiquitin C
  Tag / fusion protein: EGFP (C terminal on backbone)
  Cloning method: Restriction Enzyme; 5′ cloning site AgeI (not destroyed); 3′ cloning site AgeI (not destroyed)
  Sequencing primers: 5′ tgaagctccggttttgaact; 3′ cgtcgccgtccagctcgaccag
Terms and licenses: Academic/Nonprofit Terms; Industry Terms: Not Available to Industry
Depositor comments: Deletion of E262 in the F2A sequence does not affect EGFP expression.
How to cite: pLVUT-eC3GFP was a gift from Robert Gross (Addgene plasmid # 225485 ; http://n2t.net/addgene:225485 ; RRID:Addgene_225485)
